>Addgene plasmid #242451 | MBP-Streptavidin-RGG | addgene full sequence | sequence record 485116 | Addgene NGS Result
CTGGTTTGCCCCAGCAGGCGAAAATCCTGTTTGATGGTGGTTAACGGCGGGATATAACATGAGCTGTCTT
CGGTATCGTCGTATCCCACTACCGAGATATCCGCACCAACGCGCAGCCCGGACTCGGTAATGGCGCGCAT
TGCGCCCAGCGCCATCTGATCGTTGGCAACCAGCATCGCAGTGGGAACGATGCCCTCATTCAGCATTTGC
ATGGTTTGTTGAAAACCGGACATGGCACTCCAGTCGCCTTCCCGTTCCGCTATCGGCTGAATTTGATTGC
GAGTGAGATATTTATGCCAGCCAGCCAGACGCAGACGCGCCGAGACAGAACTTAATGGGCCCGCTAACAG
CGCGATTTGCTGGTGACCCAATGCGACCAGATGCTCCACGCCCAGTCGCGTACCGTCTTCATGGGAGAAA
ATAATACTGTTGATGGGTGTCTGGTCAGAGACATCAAGAAATAACGCCGGAACATTAGTGCAGGCAGCTT
CCACAGCAATGGCATCCTGGTCATCCAGCGGATAGTTAATGATCAGCCCACTGACGCGTTGCGCGAGAAG
ATTGTGCACCGCCGCTTTACAGGCTTCGACGCCGCTTCGTTCTACCATCGACACCACCACGCTGGCACCC
AGTTGATCGGCGCGAGATTTAATCGCCGCGACAATTTGCGACGGCGCGTGCAGGGCCAGACTGGAGGTGG
CAACGCCAATCAGCAACGACTGTTTGCCCGCCAGTTGTTGTGCCACGCGGTTGGGAATGTAATTCAGCTC
CGCCATCGCCGCTTCCACTTTTTCCCGCGTTTTCGCAGAAACGTGGCTGGCCTGGTTCACCACGCGGGAA
ACGGTCTGATAAGAGACACCGGCATACTCTGCGACATCGTATAACGTTACTGGTTTCACATTCACCACCC
TGAATTGACTCTCTTCCGGGCGCTATCATGCCATACCGCGAAAGGTTTTGCGCCATTCGATGGTGTCCGG
GATCTCGACGCTCTCCCTTATGCGACTCCTGCATTAGGAAGCAGCCCAGTAGTAGGTTGAGGCCGTTGAG
CACCGCCGCCGCAAGGAATGGTGCATGCAAGGAGATGGCGCCCAACAGTCCCCCGGCCACGGGGCCTGCC
ACCATACCCACGCCGAAACAAGCGCTCATGAGCCCGAAGTGGCGAGCCCGATCTTCCCCATCGGTGATGT
CGGCGATATAGGCGCCAGCAACCGCACCTGTGGCGCCGGTGATGCCGGCCACGATGCGTCCGGCGTAGAG
GATCGAGATCTCGATCCCGCGAAATTAATACGACTCACTATAGGGGAATTGTGAGCGGATAACAATTCCC
CTCTAGAAATAATTTTGTTTAACTTTAAGAAGGAGATATACATATGCACCATCACCATCACCATGGCGGC
GGATCTATGAAAATCGAAGAAGGTAAACTGGTAATCTGGATTAACGGCGATAAAGGCTATAACGGTCTCG
CTGAAGTCGGTAAGAAATTCGAGAAAGATACCGGAATTAAAGTCACCGTTGAGCATCCGGATAAACTGGA
AGAGAAATTCCCACAGGTTGCGGCAACTGGCGATGGCCCTGACATTATCTTCTGGGCACACGACCGCTTT
GGTGGCTACGCTCAATCTGGCCTGTTGGCTGAAATCACCCCGGACAAAGCGTTCCAGGACAAGCTGTATC
CGTTTACCTGGGATGCCGTACGTTACAACGGCAAGCTGATTGCTTACCCGATCGCTGTTGAAGCGTTATC
GCTGATTTATAACAAAGATCTGCTGCCGAACCCGCCAAAAACCTGGGAAGAGATCCCGGCGCTGGATAAA
GAACTGAAAGCGAAAGGTAAGAGCGCGCTGATGTTCAACCTGCAAGAACCGTACTTCACCTGGCCGCTGA
TTGCTGCTGACGGGGGTTATGCGTTCAAGTATGAAAACGGCAAGTACGACATTAAAGACGTGGGCGTGGA
TAACGCTGGCGCGAAAGCGGGTCTGACCTTCCTGGTTGACCTGATTAAAAACAAACACATGAATGCAGAC
ACCGATTACTCCATCGCAGAAGCTGCCTTTAATAAAGGCGAAACAGCGATGACCATCAACGGCCCGTGGG
CATGGTCCAACATCGACACCAGCAAAGTGAATTATGGTGTAACGGTACTGCCGACCTTCAAGGGTCAACC
ATCCAAACCGTTCGTTGGCGTGCTGAGCGCAGGTATTAACGCCGCCAGTCCGAACAAAGAGCTGGCAAAA
GAGTTCCTCGAAAACTATCTGCTGACTGATGAAGGTCTGGAAGCGGTTAATAAAGACAAACCGCTGGGTG
CCGTAGCGCTGAAGTCTTACGAGGAAGAGTTGGTGAAAGATCCGCGTATTGCCGCCACTATGGAAAACGC
CCAGAAAGGTGAAATCATGCCGAACATCCCGCAGATGTCCGCTTTCTGGTATGCCGTGCGTACTGCGGTG
ATCAACGCCGCCAGCGGTCGTCAGACTGTCGATGAAGCCCTGAAAGACGCGCAGACCAATTCGAGCTCGA
ACAACAACAACAATAACAATAACAACAACCTCGGAGAGAACCTGTATTTCCAGGGCATGGCTGAAGCTGG
TATCACCGGCACCTGGTACAACCAGCTGGGATCCACCTTCATCGTTACCGCTGGTGCTGACGGTGCTCTG
ACCGGTACCTACGAATCCGCTGTTGGTAACGCTGAATCTAGATACGTTCTGACCGGTCGTTACGACTCCG
CTCCGGCTACCGACGGTTCCGGAACCGCTCTGGGTTGGACCGTTGCTTGGAAAAACAACTACCGTAACGC
TCACTCCGCTACCACCTGGTCTGGCCAGTACGTTGGTGGTGCTGAAGCTCGTATCAACACCCAGTGGTTG
TTGACCTCCGGCACCACCGAAGCCAACGCGTGGAAATCCACCCTGGTTGGTCACGACACCTTCACCAAAG
TTAAACCGTCCGCTGCTTCCTTAGTACCTCGCGGGTCAATGGAATCCAATCAATCCAATAACGGTGGCTC
GGGTAATGCCGCTCTGAATCGTGGTGGCCGCTACGTGCCGCCGCATCTGCGTGGTGGCGATGGTGGTGCA
GCAGCAGCTGCATCTGCTGGCGGTGATGACCGTCGCGGCGGTGCGGGCGGTGGCGGTTATCGTCGCGGCG
GTGGCAATAGTGGTGGCGGTGGCGGTGGCGGTTATGATCGTGGTTACAATGACAACCGTGATGACCGCGA
TAACCGTGGCGGTTCCGGCGGTTACGGTCGTGATCGTAATTATGAAGACCGTGGTTACAACGGCGGTGGC
GGTGGCGGTGGCAATCGTGGCTATAACAATAACCGTGGTGGCGGTGGCGGTGGCTACAATCGCCAGGATC
GTGGTGACGGTGGCAGCTCTAACTTTTCGCGCGGTGGCTATAATAACCGTGATGAAGGCAGCGACAACCG
CGGTAGTGGCCGTTCCTACAATAACGATCGTCGCGACAATGGTGGCGATGGCCTCGAGCACCACCACCAC
CACCACTGAGATCCGGCTGCTAACAAAGCCCGAAAGGAAGCTGAGTTGGCTGCTGCCACCGCTGAGCAAT
AACTAGCATAACCCCTTGGGGCCTCTAAACGGGTCTTGAGGGGTTTTTTGCTGAAAGGAGGAACTATATC
CGGATTGGCGAATGGG
[124 nt withheld, positions 3657-3780]
C
[91 nt withheld, positions 3782-3872]
A
[49 nt withheld, positions 3874-3922]
CCTTTGACGTTGGAGTCCACGTTCTTT
[37 nt withheld, positions 3950-3986]
ACCCTATCTCGGTCTATTCTTTTGATTTATAAGGGATTTTGCCGATTTCGGCCTATTGGTTAAAAAATGA
GCTGATTTAACAAAAATTTAACGCGAATTTTAACAAAATATTAACGCTTACAATTTAGGTGGCACTTTTC
GGGGTACCCAGGTGGCACTTTTCGGGGAAATGTGCGCGGAACCCCTATTTGTTTATTTTTCTAAATACAT
TCAAATATGTATCCGCTCATGAATTAATTCTTAGAAAAACTCATCGAGCATCAAATGAAACTGCAATTTA
TTCATATCAGGATTATCAATACCATATTTTTGAAAAAGCCGTTTCTGTAATGAAGGAGAAAACTCACCGA
GGCAGTTCCATAGGATGGCAAGATCCTGGTATCGGTCTGCGATTCCGACTCGTCCAACATCAATACAACC
TATTAATTTCCCCTCGTCAAAAATAAGGTTATCAAGTGAGAAATCACCATGAGTGACGACTGAATCCGGT
GAGAATGGCAAAAGTTTATGCATTTCTTTCCAGACTTGTTCAACAGGCCAGCCATTACGCTCGTCATCAA
AATCACTCGCATCAACCAAACCGTTATTCATTCGTGATTGCGCCTGAGCGAGACGAAATACGCGATCGCT
GTTAAAAGGACAATTACAAACAGGAATCGAATGCAACCGGCGCAGGAACACTGCCAGCGCATCAACAATA
TTTTCACCTGAATCAGGATATTCTTCTAATACCTGGAATGCTGTTTTCCCGGGGATCGCAGTGGTGAGTA
ACCATGCATCATCAGGAGTACGGATAAAATGCTTGATGGTCGGAAGAGGCATAAATTCCGTCAGCCAGTT
TAGTCTGACCATCTCATCTGTAACATCATTGGCAACGCTACCTTTGCCATGTTTCAGAAACAACTCTGGC
GCATCGGGCTTCCCATACAATCGATAGATTGTCGCACCTGATTGCCCGACATTATCGCGAGCCCATTTAT
ACCCATATAAATCAGCATCCATGTTGGAATTTAATCGCGGCCTAGAGCAAGACGTTTCCCGTTGAATATG
GCTCATAACACCCCTTGTATTACTGTTTATGTAAGCAGACAGTTTTATTGTTCATGACCAAAATCCCTTA
ACGTGACCTAGGTCATGACCAAAATCCCTTAACGTGAGTTTTCGTTCCACTGAGCGTCAGACCCCGTAGA
AAAGATCAAAGGATCTTCTTGAGATCCTTTTTTTCTGCGCGTAATCTGCTGCTTGCAAACAAAAAAACCA
CCGCTACCAGCGGTGGTTTGTTTGCCGGATCAAGAGCTACCAACTCTTTTTCCGAAGGTAACTGGCTTCA
GCAGAGCGCAGATACCAAATACTGTTCTTCTAGTGTAGCCGTAGTTAGGCCACCACTTCAAGAACTCTGT
AGCACCGCCTACATACCTCGCTCTGCTAATCCTGTTACCAGTGGCTGCTGCCAGTGGCGATAAGTCGTGT
CTTACCGGGTTGGACTCAAGACGATAGTTACCGGATAAGGCGCAGCGGTCGGGCTGAACGGGGGGTTCGT
GCACACAGCCCAGCTTGGAGCGAACGACCTACACCGAACTGAGATACCTACAGCGTGAGCTATGAGAAAG
CGCCACGCTTCCCGAAGGGAGAAAGGCGGACAGGTATCCGGTAAGCGGCAGGGTCGGAACAGGAGAGCGC
ACGAGGGAGCTTCCAGGGGGAAACGCCTGGTATCTTTATAGTCCTGTCGGGTTTCGCCACCTCTGACTTG
AGCGTCGATTTTTGTGATGCTCGTCAGGGGGGCGGAGCCTATGGAAAAACGCCAGCAACGCGGCCTTTTT
ACGGTTCCTGGCCTTTTGCTGGCCTTTTGCTCACATGTTCTTTCCTGCGTTATCCCCTGATTCTGTGGAT
AACCGTATTACCGCCTTTGAGTGAGCTGATACCGCTCGCCGCAGCCGAACGACCGAGCGCAGCGAGTCAG
TGAGCGAGGAAGCGGAAGAGCGCCATAATCCATGATAAAGAAGACAGTCATAAGTGCGGCGACGATAGTC
ATGCCCCGCGCCCACCGGAAGGAGCTGACTGGGTTGAAGGCTCTCAAGGGCATCGGTCGAGATCCCGGTG
CCTAATGAGTGAGCTAACTTACATTAATTGCGTTGCGCTCACTGCCCGCTTTCCAGTCGGGAAACCTGTC
GTGCCAGCTGCATTAATGAATCGGCCAACGCGCGGGGAGAGGCGGTTTGCGTATTGGGCGCCAGGGTGGT
TTTTCTTTTCACCAGTGAGACGGGCAACAGCTGATTGCCCTTCACCGCCTGGCCCTGAGAGAGTTGCAGC
AAGCGGTCCACG
Features (pLannotate 1.2.2; 19 found; start..end, strand, type, name):
    900..977     -  promoter       lacI promoter: lacI
    985..1264    -  CDS            TcR (fragment): tetracycline efflux protein; tet; confers resistance to tetracycline
   1286..1304    +  promoter       T7 promoter: promoter for bacteriophage T7 RNA polymerase
   1305..1329    +  protein_bind   lac operator: The lac repressor binds to the lac operator to inhibit transcription in E. coli. This inhibition can be relieved by adding lactose or isopropyl-β-D-thiogalactopyranoside (IPTG). lac repressor encoded by lacI
   1344..1366    +  RBS            RBS: efficient ribosome binding site from bacteriophage T7 gene 10 (Olins and Rangwala, 1989)
   1377..1394    +  CDS            6xHis: 6xHis affinity tag
   1407..2506    +  CDS            MBP (fragment): maltose binding protein from E. coli; malE (mutated); This version of the gene does not encode a signal sequence, so MBP will remain in the cytosol.
   2580..2963    +  CDS            SAV_STRAV (fragment): Experimental evidence at protein level: Swiss-Prot protein existence level 1. The biological function of streptavidin is not known. Forms a strong non-covalent specific complex with biotin (one molecule of biotin per subunit of streptavidin). From Streptomyces avidinii.
   2979..3482    +  CDS            laf-1 (fragment): DDX3_CAEEL - Experimental evidence at protein level: Swiss-Prot protein existence level 1. Multifunctional ATP-dependent RNA helicase (PubMed:27546789). Plays a role in RNA remodeling, but is not required for RNA unwinding (PubMed:27546789). Binds to RNA in a concentration-dependent manner to stimulate annealing between two complementary strands of RNA (PubMed:26015579, PubMed:27546789). This process is also dependent upon ATP; ATP reduces binding to RNA and subsequently diminishes RNA annealing (PubMed:27546789). Involved in many cellular processes, which do not necessarily require its ATPase
   3489..3506    +  CDS            9xHis (fragment): 9xHis affinity tag
   3516..3565    +  CDS            SET1 (fragment): solubility-enhancement tag derived from T7 phage gene 10B
   3573..3620    +  terminator     T7 terminator: transcription terminator for bacteriophage T7 RNA polymerase
   3657..4085    +  rep_origin     f1 ori (sequence partly withheld): f1 bacteriophage origin of replication; arrow indicates direction of (+) strand synthesis
   4161..4218    +  promoter       AmpR promoter (fragment): bla
   4227..5042    -  CDS            KanR: aminoglycoside phosphotransferase; aph(3')-Ia; confers resistance to kanamycin in bacteria or G418 (Geneticin®) in eukaryotes
   5195..5783    +  rep_origin     ori: high-copy-number ColE1/pMB1/pBR322/pUC origin of replication
   5977..6076    -  CDS            TcR (fragment): tetracycline efflux protein; tet; confers resistance to tetracycline
   6091..6112    -  protein_bind   CAP binding site: CAP binding activates transcription in the presence of cAMP. E. coli catabolite activator protein
   6125..899     -  CDS            lacI (across the origin): lac repressor; lacI; The lac repressor binds to the lac operator to inhibit transcription in E. coli. This inhibition can be relieved by adding lactose or isopropyl-β-D-thiogalactopyranoside (IPTG).
