[The description below was written by a language model from this plasmid's Addgene catalogue record and pLannotate feature annotations shown in this document.]
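Description:
MBP-Streptavidin-RGG is a pET-based bacterial expression plasmid of about 6.3 kb for producing a tripartite fusion protein in E. coli. It is propagated through a ColE1/pMB1-type origin, listed as high copy, and selected with kanamycin via an aph(3')-Ia resistance gene. An f1 phage origin is also present. Short tetracycline-resistance fragments, a partial AmpR promoter and a CAP binding site appear in the annotation, and these look like non-functional backbone remnants.

Expression is driven by a T7 promoter with an adjacent lac operator and the T7 gene 10 ribosome binding site, and it ends at a T7 terminator. The plasmid carries its own lacI gene and promoter. Transcription is therefore repressed until induction with IPTG, and it requires a host that supplies T7 RNA polymerase.

The open reading frame begins with an N-terminal 6xHis tag. This is followed by a cytosolic form of maltose binding protein lacking its signal sequence, then a streptavidin segment from Streptomyces avidinii, and then the RGG domain of the C. elegans DEAD-box helicase LAF-1. A second histidine tag lies at the C-terminal end. A short match to a T7 gene 10B-derived solubility tag is annotated just downstream, though the record does not establish whether it is translated.

MBP typically aids solubility, and the His tags allow affinity purification. The streptavidin module provides high-affinity biotin binding, and the LAF-1 RGG domain is an intrinsically disordered region known to drive phase separation. In line with the associated publication on partitioning large particles into biomolecular condensates, the fusion is presumably used to link biotinylated cargo to RGG-based condensates, although the record itself states only that it expresses the fusion protein. The depositor notes that minor differences between the submitted and resequenced versions have no functional consequence.
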