Addgene plasmid #242451: MBP-Streptavidin-RGG
Purpose: Expresses the MBP-Streptavidin-RGG fusion protein in E Coli.
Depositing lab: Benjamin Schuster. Depositing organization: Rutgers, The State University of New Jersey. Publication: Controlled and orthogonal partitioning of large particles into biomolecular condensates. Kelley FM, Ani A, Pinlac EG, Linders B, Favetta B, Barai M, Ma Y, Singh A, Dignon GL, Gu Y, Schuster BS. Nat Commun. 2025 Apr 14;16(1):3521. doi: 10.1038/s41467-025-58900-5. PubMed 40229261.
Backbone
  Vector backbone: pET
  Backbone size w/o insert (bp): 4208
  Total vector size (bp): 6305
  Vector type: Bacterial Expression
Growth in bacteria
  Bacterial resistance: Kanamycin, 50 μg/mL
  Growth temperature: 37°C
  Growth strain: DH5alpha
  Copy number: High Copy
Gene/Insert
  Gene/Insert name: MBP-Streptavidin-RGG (using LAF-1 RGG domain)
  Species: C. elegans (nematode)
  Insert size (bp): 2097
  GenBank ID: NC_003281.10
  Tag / fusion protein: MBP (N terminal on insert); Steptavidin (N terminal on insert)
  Cloning method: Gibson Cloning
  Sequencing primers: 5′ T7; 3′ T7
Terms and licenses: Academic/Nonprofit Terms; Industry Terms: Not Available to Industry
Depositor comments: The depositor confirms that discrepancies between the depositor's sequence and Addgene's sequences have no functional consequences.
How to cite: MBP-Streptavidin-RGG was a gift from Benjamin Schuster (Addgene plasmid # 242451 ; http://n2t.net/addgene:242451 ; RRID:Addgene_242451)
